>Addgene plasmid #158937 | JGI_018135 | addgene full sequence | sequence record 316781 | Addgene NGS Result
GGTCTGATAAGAGACACCGGCATACTCTGCGACATCGTATAACGTTACTGGTTTCACATTCACCACCCTG
AATTGACTCTCTTCCGGGCGCTATCATGCCATACCGCGAAAGGTTTTGCGCCATTCGATGGTGTCCGGGA
TCTCGACGCTCTCCCTTATGCGACTCCTGCATTAGGAAGCAGCCCAGTAGTAGGTTGAGGCCGTTGAGCA
CCGCCGCCGCAAGGAATGGTGCATGCAAGGAGATGGCGCCCAACAGTCCCCCGGCCACGGGGCCTGCCAC
CATACCCACGCCGAAACAAGCGCTCATGAGCCCGAAGTGGCGAGCCCGATCTTCCCCATCGGTGATGTCG
GCGATATAGGCGCCAGCAACCGCACCTGTGGCGCCGGTGATGCCGGCCACGATGCGTCCGGCGTAGAGGA
TCGAGATCTCGATCCCGCGAAATTAATACGACTCACTATAGGGGAATTGTGAGCGGATAACAATTCCCCT
CTAGAAATAATTTTGTTTAACTTTAAGAAGGAGATATACCATGGGCAGCAGCCATCATCATCATCATCAC
AGCAGCGGCCTGGTGCCGCGCGGCAGCCATATGAAATATACCAAAGTTGCGATCCATTCGTTTGATTATC
TTGAGCCGGACGAATTCTTGACTTCAGATGACATTGAAACGAAACTGGCTCCAGTGTATAAACGCTTGAA
CCTGCCAGCCGGCAGATTAGAACTTATGACTGGAATAAAATCTCGCGGCCTTTGGGCGAATGGAATGAGA
CCGAGTGAACTGTCCACACGTGCGGCGGAACGTGTTCTTGAAAAGTCGGGCATAGACCGAAATGAGATCG
GTCTGCTGATACACGCTTCGGTCTGCCGCGATTTTCTGGAACCCAGTACAGCCAGTGTGGTCCATCACAA
TCTGGAACTTAATGAAGATGCGATGATTTATGACTTGAGTAATGCATGTTTGGGCGTGGTAAACGCTATG
GCCATGGCGTCTAATATGATTGAACTGGGTCAAATCAAATATGCCCTGATTGTTTCCGGCGAAAACGGCG
GTCCGCTGTTAACCCAGACTATTGAACACTTAAACAATGACGAGACTCTGACAAGGAAATCCATTAAAAA
ATACATCGCAAATCTCACGATTGGTAGCGCTGCTGTTGCATATCTTCTCTGTGATTCTTCGTTGGCTCCG
GACGCCCCGCGTATATTAGGGGGTGCTGTTTCGACCGACAGTTCGGCAAATATTCTGTGTCAAGGCGACG
GAGATACAACCTCCCTGATGATGGAGACAGACAGTGAGGAGCTTTTGAAACACGGTTTGGAACTTGCCAA
GAAAAATTGGAATAAAACCAAACAAGAACTTTCATTAGAAAACAAAGATATCGACTGGGTGGTCGGACAT
CAAGTTGGTACGGCTCATGAAACGTTGACGATGAAAGCGATGGAACTGCAGGATCACAAAACTTTCACCA
CGTATGAGACACTTGGTAATACTGGATCGGCGGCCCTGCCGATCACGCTGGCGAAGCTTTCTGAAAAACA
GAAGATCAAGAAAGGCGAGAAAGTTGCTTTATTGGGCATAGGCAGCGGTCTGACGTCAATAATGCTGGGT
GTCCAGTGGTAACTCGAGCACCACCACCACCACCACTGAGATCCGGCTGCTAACAAAGCCCGAAAGGAAG
CTGAGTTGGCTGCTGCCACCGCTGAGCAATAACTAGCATAACCCCTTGGGGCCTCTAAACGGGTCTTGAG
GGGTTTTTTGCTGAAAGGAGGAACTATATCCGGATTGGCGAATGGG
[124 nt withheld, positions 1797-1920]
C
[91 nt withheld, positions 1922-2012]
A
[49 nt withheld, positions 2014-2062]
CCTTTGACGTTGGAGTCCACGTTCTTT
[37 nt withheld, positions 2090-2126]
ACCCTATCTCGGTCTATTCTTTTGATTTATAAGGGATTTTGCCGATTTCGGCCTATTGGTTAAAAAATGA
GCTGATTTAACAAAAATTTAACGCGAATTTTAACAAAATATTAACGCTTACAATTTAGGTGGCACTTTTC
GGGGAAATGTGCGCGGAACCCCTATTTGTTTATTTTTCTAAATACATTCAAATATGTATCCGCTCATGAA
TTAATTCTTAGAAAAACTCATCGAGCATCAAATGAAACTGCAATTTATTCATATCAGGATTATCAATACC
ATATTTTTGAAAAAGCCGTTTCTGTAATGAAGGAGAAAACTCACCGAGGCAGTTCCATAGGATGGCAAGA
TCCTGGTATCGGTCTGCGATTCCGACTCGTCCAACATCAATACAACCTATTAATTTCCCCTCGTCAAAAA
TAAGGTTATCAAGTGAGAAATCACCATGAGTGACGACTGAATCCGGTGAGAATGGCAAAAGTTTATGCAT
TTCTTTCCAGACTTGTTCAACAGGCCAGCCATTACGCTCGTCATCAAAATCACTCGCATCAACCAAACCG
TTATTCATTCGTGATTGCGCCTGAGCGAGACGAAATACGCGATCGCTGTTAAAAGGACAATTACAAACAG
GAATCGAATGCAACCGGCGCAGGAACACTGCCAGCGCATCAACAATATTTTCACCTGAATCAGGATATTC
TTCTAATACCTGGAATGCTGTTTTCCCGGGGATCGCAGTGGTGAGTAACCATGCATCATCAGGAGTACGG
ATAAAATGCTTGATGGTCGGAAGAGGCATAAATTCCGTCAGCCAGTTTAGTCTGACCATCTCATCTGTAA
CATCATTGGCAACGCTACCTTTGCCATGTTTCAGAAACAACTCTGGCGCATCGGGCTTCCCATACAATCG
ATAGATTGTCGCACCTGATTGCCCGACATTATCGCGAGCCCATTTATACCCATATAAATCAGCATCCATG
TTGGAATTTAATCGCGGCCTAGAGCAAGACGTTTCCCGTTGAATATGGCTCATAACACCCCTTGTATTAC
TGTTTATGTAAGCAGACAGTTTTATTGTTCATGACCAAAATCCCTTAACGTGAGTTTTCGTTCCACTGAG
CGTCAGACCCCGTAGAAAAGATCAAAGGATCTTCTTGAGATCCTTTTTTTCTGCGCGTAATCTGCTGCTT
GCAAACAAAAAAACCACCGCTACCAGCGGTGGTTTGTTTGCCGGATCAAGAGCTACCAACTCTTTTTCCG
AAGGTAACTGGCTTCAGCAGAGCGCAGATACCAAATACTGTCCTTCTAGTGTAGCCGTAGTTAGGCCACC
ACTTCAAGAACTCTGTAGCACCGCCTACATACCTCGCTCTGCTAATCCTGTTACCAGTGGCTGCTGCCAG
TGGCGATAAGTCGTGTCTTACCGGGTTGGACTCAAGACGATAGTTACCGGATAAGGCGCAGCGGTCGGGC
TGAACGGGGGGTTCGTGCACACAGCCCAGCTTGGAGCGAACGACCTACACCGAACTGAGATACCTACAGC
GTGAGCTATGAGAAAGCGCCACGCTTCCCGAAGGGAGAAAGGCGGACAGGTATCCGGTAAGCGGCAGGGT
CGGAACAGGAGAGCGCACGAGGGAGCTTCCAGGGGGAAACGCCTGGTATCTTTATAGTCCTGTCGGGTTT
CGCCACCTCTGACTTGAGCGTCGATTTTTGTGATGCTCGTCAGGGGGGCGGAGCCTATGGAAAAACGCCA
GCAACGCGGCCTTTTTACGGTTCCTGGCCTTTTGCTGGCCTTTTGCTCACATGTTCTTTCCTGCGTTATC
CCCTGATTCTGTGGATAACCGTATTACCGCCTTTGAGTGAGCTGATACCGCTCGCCGCAGCCGAACGACC
GAGCGCAGCGAGTCAGTGAGCGAGGAAGCGGAAGAGCGCCTGATGCGGTATTTTCTCCTTACGCATCTGT
GCGGTATTTCACACCGCAATGGTGCACTCTCAGTACAATCTGCTCTGATGCCGCATAGTTAAGCCAGTAT
ACACTCCGCTATCGCTACGTGACTGGGTCATGGCTGCGCCCCGACACCCGCCAACACCCGCTGACGCGCC
CTGACGGGCTTGTCTGCTCCCGGCATCCGCTTACAGACAAGCTGTGACCGTCTCCGGGAGCTGCATGTGT
CAGAGGTTTTCACCGTCATCACCGAAACGCGCGAGGCAGCTGCGGTAAAGCTCATCAGCGTGGTCGTGAA
GCGATTCACAGATGTCTGCCTGTTCATCCGCGTCCAGCTCGTTGAGTTTCTCCAGAAGCGTTAATGTCTG
GCTTCTGATAAAGCGGGCCATGTTAAGGGCGGTTTTTTCCTGTTTGGTCACTGATGCCTCCGTGTAAGGG
GGATTTCTGTTCATGGGGGTAATGATACCGATGAAACGAGAGAGGATGCTCACGATACGGGTTACTGATG
ATGAACATGCCCGGTTACTGGAACGTTGTGAGGGTAAACAACTGGCGGTATGGATGCGGCGGGACCAGAG
AAAAATCACTCAGGGTCAATGCCAGCGCTTCGTTAATACAGATGTAGGTGTTCCACAGGGTAGCCAGCAG
CATCCTGCGATGCAGATCCGGAACATAATGGTGCAGGGCGCTGACTTCCGCGTTTCCAGACTTTACGAAA
CACGGAAACCGAAGACCATTCATGTTGTTGCTCAGGTCGCAGACGTTTTGCAGCAGCAGTCGCTTCACGT
TCGCTCGCGTATCGGTGATTCATTCTGCTAACCAGTAAGGCAACCCCGCCAGCCTAGCCGGGTCCTCAAC
GACAGGAGCACGATCATGCGCACCCGTGGGGCCGCCATGCCGGCGATAATGGCCTGCTTCTCGCCGAAAC
GTTTGGTGGCGGGACCAGTGACGAAGGCTTGAGCGAGGGCGTGCAAGATTCCGAATACCGCAAGCGACAG
GCCGATCATCGTCGCGCTCCAGCGAAAGCGGTCCTCGCCGAAAATGACCCAGAGCGCTGCCGGCACCTGT
CCTACGAGTTGCATGATAAAGAAGACAGTCATAAGTGCGGCGACGATAGTCATGCCCCGCGCCCACCGGA
AGGAGCTGACTGGGTTGAAGGCTCTCAAGGGCATCGGTCGAGATCCCGGTGCCTAATGAGTGAGCTAACT
TACATTAATTGCGTTGCGCTCACTGCCCGCTTTCCAGTCGGGAAACCTGTCGTGCCAGCTGCATTAATGA
ATCGGCCAACGCGCGGGGAGAGGCGGTTTGCGTATTGGGCGCCAGGGTGGTTTTTCTTTTCACCAGTGAG
ACGGGCAACAGCTGATTGCCCTTCACCGCCTGGCCCTGAGAGAGTTGCAGCAAGCGGTCCACGCTGGTTT
GCCCCAGCAGGCGAAAATCCTGTTTGATGGTGGTTAACGGCGGGATATAACATGAGCTGTCTTCGGTATC
GTCGTATCCCACTACCGAGATATCCGCACCAACGCGCAGCCCGGACTCGGTAATGGCGCGCATTGCGCCC
AGCGCCATCTGATCGTTGGCAACCAGCATCGCAGTGGGAACGATGCCCTCATTCAGCATTTGCATGGTTT
GTTGAAAACCGGACATGGCACTCCAGTCGCCTTCCCGTTCCGCTATCGGCTGAATTTGATTGCGAGTGAG
ATATTTATGCCAGCCAGCCAGACGCAGACGCGCCGAGACAGAACTTAATGGGCCCGCTAACAGCGCGATT
TGCTGGTGACCCAATGCGACCAGATGCTCCACGCCCAGTCGCGTACCGTCTTCATGGGAGAAAATAATAC
TGTTGATGGGTGTCTGGTCAGAGACATCAAGAAATAACGCCGGAACATTAGTGCAGGCAGCTTCCACAGC
AATGGCATCCTGGTCATCCAGCGGATAGTTAATGATCAGCCCACTGACGCGTTGCGCGAGAAGATTGTGC
ACCGCCGCTTTACAGGCTTCGACGCCGCTTCGTTCTACCATCGACACCACCACGCTGGCACCCAGTTGAT
CGGCGCGAGATTTAATCGCCGCGACAATTTGCGACGGCGCGTGCAGGGCCAGACTGGAGGTGGCAACGCC
AATCAGCAACGACTGTTTGCCCGCCAGTTGTTGTGCCACGCGGTTGGGAATGTAATTCAGCTCCGCCATC
GCCGCTTCCACTTTTTCCCGCGTTTTCGCAGAAACGTGGCTGGCCTGGTTCACCACGCGGGAAAC
Features (pLannotate 1.2.2; 20 found; start..end, strand, type, name):
     58..135     -  promoter       lacI promoter: lacI
    143..422     -  CDS            TcR (fragment): tetracycline efflux protein; tet; confers resistance to tetracycline
    444..462     +  promoter       T7 promoter: promoter for bacteriophage T7 RNA polymerase
    463..487     +  protein_bind   lac operator: The lac repressor binds to the lac operator to inhibit transcription in E. coli. This inhibition can be relieved by adding lactose or isopropyl-β-D-thiogalactopyranoside (IPTG). lac repressor encoded by lacI
    502..524     +  RBS            RBS: efficient ribosome binding site from bacteriophage T7 gene 10 (Olins and Rangwala, 1989)
    543..559     +  CDS            capTEV™ (fragment): composite tag for in vivo biotinylation, TEV protease cleavage, and 6xHis tagging
    570..587     +  CDS            thrombin site: thrombin recognition and cleavage site
   1629..1646    +  CDS            9xHis (fragment): 9xHis affinity tag
   1656..1705    +  CDS            SET1 (fragment): solubility-enhancement tag derived from T7 phage gene 10B
   1713..1760    +  terminator     T7 terminator: transcription terminator for bacteriophage T7 RNA polymerase
   1797..2225    +  rep_origin     f1 ori (sequence partly withheld): f1 bacteriophage origin of replication; arrow indicates direction of (+) strand synthesis
   2278..2335    +  promoter       AmpR promoter (fragment): bla
   2344..3159    -  CDS            KanR: aminoglycoside phosphotransferase; aph(3')-Ia; confers resistance to kanamycin in bacteria or G418 (Geneticin®) in eukaryotes
   3281..3869    +  rep_origin     ori: high-copy-number ColE1/pMB1/pBR322/pUC origin of replication
   4055..4194    -  misc_feature   bom: basis of mobility region from pBR322
   4296..4487    -  CDS            rop: Rop protein, which maintains plasmids at low copy number; rop
   4504..4884    +  CDS            YPB1_ECOLX: Protein predicted: Swiss-Prot protein existence level 4. From Escherichia coli.
   4956..5247    -  CDS            TcR (fragment): tetracycline efflux protein; tet; confers resistance to tetracycline
   5262..5283    -  protein_bind   CAP binding site: CAP binding activates transcription in the presence of cAMP. E. coli catabolite activator protein
   5296..57      -  CDS            lacI (across the origin): lac repressor; lacI; The lac repressor binds to the lac operator to inhibit transcription in E. coli. This inhibition can be relieved by adding lactose or isopropyl-β-D-thiogalactopyranoside (IPTG).
