[The description below was written by a language model from this plasmid's Addgene catalogue record and pLannotate feature annotations shown in this document.]
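Description:
JGI_018135 is a bacterial expression plasmid built on the pET28b backbone, carrying a synthetic open reading frame designated WP_096909276_1 that was inserted by Gibson assembly into the NdeI/XhoI-opened vector. It was deposited as part of a synthetic biology collection aimed at hydrocarbon structures for fuels and chemicals. The record does not state what protein the insert encodes, its function, or its source organism beyond the label "synthetic"; the name resembles a protein database accession. The sequenced plasmid is about 6.3 kb.

The insert has no annotation of its own and occupies the roughly 1 kb gap in the feature table between the upstream thrombin cleavage site and a downstream His-tag fragment. Expression follows the standard pET arrangement: a T7 promoter with an adjacent lac operator, the phage T7 gene 10 ribosome binding site and a T7 terminator, with a plasmid-borne lacI gene supplying repressor. Transcription therefore depends on a host that provides T7 RNA polymerase and can be induced with IPTG. The short matches annotated as capTEV, 9xHis and SET1 fragments most likely reflect the ordinary pET28 His-tag and flanking vector sequences rather than those composite tags. An N-terminal His tag with a thrombin site appears to be present, but whether the C-terminal His tag is actually translated depends on the insert's stop codon, which the record does not show.

The plasmid is selected with kanamycin through the aph(3')-Ia gene and replicates from a pBR322-type ColE1 origin with the bom and rop elements. The catalogue nevertheless lists it as high copy. An f1 origin is also present. The tetracycline resistance fragments are nonfunctional backbone remnants. The construct is suited to recombinant production and affinity purification of the encoded protein in E. coli.
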