Addgene plasmid #158937: JGI_018135
Purpose: Hydrocarbon Structures for Fuels and Chemicals
Depositing lab: Joint Genome Institute.
Backbone
  Vector backbone: pET28b
  Vector type: Synthetic Biology
Growth in bacteria
  Bacterial resistance: Kanamycin, 50 μg/mL
  Growth temperature: 37°C
  Growth strain: Top10
  Copy number: High Copy
Gene/Insert
  Gene/Insert name: WP_096909276_1 (alt name: Batch220B_p071)
  Species: Synthetic
  Cloning method: Gibson Cloning
Terms and licenses: Academic/Nonprofit Terms; Industry Terms: Not Available to Industry
Depositor comments: pET28b_NdeIXhoI vector with WP_096909276_1 insert, JGI ICE Registry: https://registry.jgi.doe.gov/entry/18135
How to cite: JGI_018135 was a gift from Joint Genome Institute (Addgene plasmid # 158937 ; http://n2t.net/addgene:158937 ; RRID:Addgene_158937)
