>Addgene plasmid #158937 | JGI_018135 | depositor partial sequence | sequence record 306647 | gene insert with vector overlaps
CACAGCAGCGGCCTGGTGCCGCGCGGCAGCCATATGAAATATACCAAAGTTGCGATCCATTCGTTTGATT
ATCTTGAGCCGGACGAATTCTTGACTTCAGATGACATTGAAACGAAACTGGCTCCAGTGTATAAACGCTT
GAACCTGCCAGCCGGCAGATTAGAACTTATGACTGGAATAAAATCTCGCGGCCTTTGGGCGAATGGAATG
AGACCGAGTGAACTGTCCACACGTGCGGCGGAACGTGTTCTTGAAAAGTCGGGCATAGACCGAAATGAGA
TCGGTCTGCTGATACACGCTTCGGTCTGCCGCGATTTTCTGGAACCCAGTACAGCCAGTGTGGTCCATCA
CAATCTGGAACTTAATGAAGATGCGATGATTTATGACTTGAGTAATGCATGTTTGGGCGTGGTAAACGCT
ATGGCCATGGCGTCTAATATGATTGAACTGGGTCAAATCAAATATGCCCTGATTGTTTCCGGCGAAAACG
GCGGTCCGCTGTTAACCCAGACTATTGAACACTTAAACAATGACGAGACTCTGACAAGGAAATCCATTAA
AAAATACATCGCAAATCTCACGATTGGTAGCGCTGCTGTTGCATATCTTCTCTGTGATTCTTCGTTGGCT
CCGGACGCCCCGCGTATATTAGGGGGTGCTGTTTCGACCGACAGTTCGGCAAATATTCTGTGTCAAGGCG
ACGGAGATACAACCTCCCTGATGATGGAGACAGACAGTGAGGAGCTTTTGAAACACGGTTTGGAACTTGC
CAAGAAAAATTGGAATAAAACCAAACAAGAACTTTCATTAGAAAACAAAGATATCGACTGGGTGGTCGGA
CATCAAGTTGGTACGGCTCATGAAACGTTGACGATGAAAGCGATGGAACTGCAGGATCACAAAACTTTCA
CCACGTATGAGACACTTGGTAATACTGGATCGGCGGCCCTGCCGATCACGCTGGCGAAGCTTTCTGAAAA
ACAGAAGATCAAGAAAGGCGAGAAAGTTGCTTTATTGGGCATAGGCAGCGGTCTGACGTCAATAATGCTG
GGTGTCCAGTGGTAACTCGAGCACCACCACCACCACCACTGAGATCCG
